Addgene plasmid #132362: pJH2947
Purpose: Prgef-1 INS-2::GFP unc-54 3' UTR C.elegans pan-neural expression of INS-2::GFP
Depositing lab: Mei Zhen. Depositing organization: Sinai Health System. Publication: A Caenorhabditis elegans developmental decision requires insulin signaling-mediated neuron-intestine communication. Hung WL, Wang Y, Chitturi J, Zhen M. Development. 2014 Apr;141(8):1767-79. doi: 10.1242/dev.103846. Epub 2014 Mar 26. PubMed 24671950.
Backbone
  Vector backbone: pBSK
  Backbone manufacturer: stratagene
  Backbone size w/o insert (bp): 8291
  Total vector size (bp): 8943
  Vector type: Worm Expression
Growth in bacteria
  Bacterial resistance: Ampicillin, 100 μg/mL
  Growth temperature: 37°C
  Growth strain: DH5alpha
  Copy number: High Copy
Gene/Insert
  Gene/Insert name: INS-2
  Species: C. elegans (nematode)
  Insert size (bp): 652
  Entrez Gene: ins-2 (a.k.a. CELE_ZK75.2)
  Promoter: Prgef-1
  Tag / fusion protein: GFP (C terminal on insert)
  Cloning method: Restriction Enzyme; 5′ cloning site BamHI (not destroyed); 3′ cloning site BamHI (not destroyed)
  Sequencing primers: 5′ gaccattaccaacgttctttc; 3′ AGGATGGGCACCACCCCGGTGAA
Terms and licenses: Academic/Nonprofit Terms; Industry Terms: Not Available to Industry
How to cite: pJH2947 was a gift from Mei Zhen (Addgene plasmid # 132362 ; http://n2t.net/addgene:132362 ; RRID:Addgene_132362)
