[The description below was written by a language model from this plasmid's Addgene catalogue record and pLannotate feature annotations shown in this document.]
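Description:
pJH2947 is a C. elegans expression plasmid built on a pBluescript-type (pBSK) backbone, designed to drive pan-neuronal expression of the insulin-like peptide INS-2 fused to GFP. It is propagated in E. coli as a high-copy plasmid. The feature table shows the ColE1/pUC-type origin, an ampicillin resistance cassette (bla with its own promoter), and an M13/f1-type phage origin. It also shows remnants of the lac promoter/operator and lacZα region typical of this backbone. Several short annotated fragments (RSF ori, lacI, bom, rop) are partial matches and probably represent vector-derived remnants rather than functional elements.

According to the catalogue fields, the payload is a roughly 650 bp ins-2 insert cloned as a BamHI fragment downstream of the rgef-1 promoter, which is widely used for expression throughout the worm nervous system. GFP is fused to the C terminus of INS-2, and the transcript ends in the unc-54 3' UTR, a standard permissive 3' end for worm transgenes. The automated annotation identifies the reporter as EGFP. It does not label the promoter, the ins-2 sequence or the 3' UTR, and the large unannotated stretch upstream of the GFP presumably holds the first two. An attB2 Gateway site and a V5 tag sequence lie just downstream of the GFP; the record does not say whether the V5 tag is translated as part of the fusion. A short aex-5 match follows further downstream, and its significance is also not explained.

The construct is suited to generating transgenic worms in which neuronally produced INS-2::GFP can be visualised. The associated work concerns insulin signalling between neurons and the intestine during a developmental decision.
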