Features (pLannotate 1.2.2; 17 found; start..end, strand, type, name):
      1..57      +  rep_origin     RSF ori (fragment): Plasmids containing the RSF 1030 origin of replication can be propagated in E. coli cells that contain additional plasmids with compatible origins.
     59..151     +  CDS            lacI (fragment): lac repressor; lacI; The lac repressor binds to the lac operator to inhibit transcription in E. coli. This inhibition can be relieved by adding lactose or isopropyl-β-D-thiogalactopyranoside (IPTG).
    164..185     +  protein_bind   CAP binding site: CAP binding activates transcription in the presence of cAMP. E. coli catabolite activator protein
    200..230     +  promoter       lac promoter: promoter for the E. coli lac operon
    238..254     +  protein_bind   lac operator: The lac repressor binds to the lac operator to inhibit transcription in E. coli. This inhibition can be relieved by adding lactose or isopropyl-β-D-thiogalactopyranoside (IPTG). lac repressor encoded by lacI
   4457..5176    +  CDS            EGFP: the original enhanced GFP (Yang et al., 1996) mammalian codon-optimized
   5201..5225    -  protein_bind   attB2: mutant version of attB; recombination site for the Gateway® BP reaction BP Clonase™
   5251..5292    +  CDS            V5 tag: epitope tag from simian virus 5
   5829..5981    +  CDS            aex-5 (fragment): AEX5_CAEEL - Also known as kpc-3 From Caenorhabditis elegans.
   6117..6271    +  CDS            lacZα (fragment): LacZα fragment of β-galactosidase; lacZ fragment
   6277..6328    -  misc_feature   bom (fragment): basis of mobility region from pBR322
   6347..6727    +  rep_origin     M13 ori (sequence partly withheld): M13 bacteriophage origin of replication; arrow indicates direction of (+) strand synthesis
   6803..6852    -  misc_feature   bom (fragment): basis of mobility region from pBR322
   6954..6989    -  CDS            rop (fragment): Rop protein, which maintains plasmids at low copy number; rop
   7084..7188    +  promoter       AmpR promoter: bla
   7189..8049    +  CDS            AmpR: β-lactamase; bla; confers resistance to ampicillin, carbenicillin, and related antibiotics
   8220..8808    +  rep_origin     ori: high-copy-number ColE1/pMB1/pBR322/pUC origin of replication
>Addgene plasmid #132362 | pJH2947 | addgene full sequence | sequence record 258783 | Addgene NGS Result
CCGCTCGCCGCAGCCGAACGACCGAGCGCAGCGAGTCAGTGAGCGAGGAAGCGGAAGAGCGCCCAATACG
CAAACCGCCTCTCCCCGCGCGTTGGCCGATTCATTAATGCAGCTGGCACGACAGGTTTCCCGACTGGAAA
GCGGGCAGTGAGCGCAACGCAATTAATGTGAGTTAGCTCACTCATTAGGCACCCCAGGCTTTACACTTTA
TGCTTCCGGCTCGTATGTTGTGTGGAATTGTGAGCGGATAACAATTTCACACAGGAAACAGCTATGACAT
GATTACGAATTCGAATGGCCATGGGACGTCGACGCTTGCATGCCTGCAGCGTTTCCGATACCCCCTTATA
TCAGCACACATTCAGTCATCATACCACAAAATGTTGTGATAGTGATAGGCAAAACTACCGTATTTCCTCT
ATTAATCTTGCATGCAAGACTAATTTTCGATTAACCCGTAGGGGTGCAAGACTAATAGAGACTGCAAGAC
TATTAGAGGCTGAAATACTAATTTTCGTATGCTCAATAATTTTGGAAATTGGCCTATTTTTTGTAGAAAC
TTGATACCGTTTAAACAAGGAAAAATACACACTTTTTAATATTTCATCAATAATTTGAACGATTTTGTGA
TTTTAAGTTCAATTTGCCCAAAAAAAGACAATTTTTCTGACGTTACCGCAAAGTAATGCTGGTCAGGCAA
AAAGAGCGGTGCAAAAATATAAGAGACTGCAATACTAATAGAGGAAATACGGTAATTGAATTTTAGTGAA
ACTTGCGACAGTTTTCCTCATTTTTTTGTTATTCCGGCATACGAGTGTGGCATACGAGTGAGGTCATCTT
TTGTTTCTTCCGTTTCTTCATCGCTTTTGAAAAAAAATGTTGAAGAAAACTTCGTAGCCGATAGCCGGAT
AATGTTTGGCACGGCGTTCCAACATATATCATTGGAAATTTTTTAAGATTTTTGCGAAAAATCACATTCT
TCACGATGAGAACACGTTATTGAAGGAATATAAATCAAGAATAACATATAGTTATATTTCTCTATTACTT
TAACGTTAAATATGAGCAAATTTGAGCATTTTGATTGCGATGAAAAGCAGAATCGAGTCAACTGAAATCC
GTTCAAAAACCTAAGCTCGGTTCGCCCGAAAGTCGATTTTTCCAATAGCCGAACAGCACTGCTTCTTTAT
TTTCCAGGTATTTTTGGGGTGTAAGAATTATATCTTCTTTGTTTGGGTATTTACGTTTCCGAATTCCCTT
TCTTGATCTGTCGCTATTTTTCAGAAACCAGAACAGTTTATCCTTTTTCATGAGAACCTGAATAGCTCAA
AAACCCGTTTAATTTCTTTTCATCATCTCATTTGAAACTTTCCTAGTCTTCTTAATGATTTCCAGGCTCC
TCCTACATTTGTATCTCAAGATGCATACACTTTATTTCCGCTCCAATTCGAATCATCTACTTCTCTTTTT
TCTTCAACTTTCTACTTTTTTCCATTCTTTTCTTTCAAATGTTCGACGTCTTCAAGTGACTGCTCTTCAT
TCTCCTCATTTTTCTCGAATTTCATTCTTGTCTCTTTTTTGCTCAAAAATGGAAAATGAAAGTGACGTGA
GATTTGGACGGCGGGACACGGGGGCAGTAGAAGCAGCAAAAAGGAGAGAAAGAGGACACAAATAAGAAGA
ACGAATTCAAAAATAAGCGGAGAGGAGCTATTTCCGTCAATTCTACCTCCCCAATCTTCATCAATTCGGC
TCAATTGAATGACGTCACAGGGAGATAAACCGTTTGGATGAGCGCCGTCCATCACTGACGCCATCCCGTT
TGGGACAAGAAAAGAGAAAAAAGAGCACAAAGTTTTTGGTGACGGATCTTGTCAATCATATGAAAGTTGT
TCTGATTGATTGTCAGTTTTTTTCCTACTTTTTTGGATTCTATCCACTTCTGAACTTTTGACAAGTTTCA
AACTTTCTGAATCATTTTCTATGCATTTTCCTGGAATTCTTTTTATGTAAAATATGAAATAGAATGTTTT
TGAATTCAAGTTCTGCTTTTTTCTTCTTTTCTGTTCTGTTCGGGCTTGGGTATGCTTTTTTTAAAAATTA
TTTTGCACATCGACCAATAAGTGCGCAACTTATAAAATTAATTTATTTTTGTTAATTTTTGAAATACTTG
TATTGCTTTAAGTGATCTGACCTCGCCCTGAGCTTTCCACGTAGTTATCAAATACAAATCCTCCAAGGGT
AACGTACCTATATTACTGATCTTTATAATAACTTTATCACCTGTCCAGTTCCAGAGGAATTCTGTTAAGC
TTATAGGCACAGAAGGAGTCATTTCTGCTGGTTTTTAATGATCCAAATCTTTATTTCAAGTAAAAAACTG
AACACTTGCGAATAAAACTATCAGATTAACCATTCACCAAAAATGTGTTTGAATCTAAAACTTTCTCAGT
ATTCCAAATATAGAAATAAATAACCACGACATTGCTAAAATCTGTCTGAATTGTGTACTCCTTACCGTGA
AGTAATAATGGATATAATGAATCGTTTGAAATGAATGATCAGCACATTTTTGGTGAAAGATCACAAATAA
GGAATAAGCGTCGGAAAATAAAACGATTATTTCGGATCAAAAATTTGTTGAAGATCATATACACTCGAGA
CCAAGATTATTCTAGACAATTTTCAAATTGGCTTCTTTGTTTGCAAATCTTCATAATAATCTGTGAAGTT
TGGAAATTTGAATTTTTAATCTTTTTTCATAGATTATAGTTTTTATTTCTTTGCAAAACTATATTAAAAA
CCGATGCATTGTTTTAGGGAAATTAATGAGCCTTTTGTTCAACACTAAAAACAATAAAATTAAAATTTTG
GCTTCATCATTTGACCTTTTTTAAGTTCGAAAACTTTTCTCGTATTTCTGAACCGCCAATTTTTTCACAC
ATCTCTAGACTTTTGGTGCCCGTTCCAGAAAGTTAAGTAATTGCTATTCTAAGAAAGTTCTCAACATTGT
TTTTTAGTTCTGATTGAATTCTGATGTTCCAGGAATATATTTTAAATTTAATATTCTTTGCACTATTTCT
ATACTAACTAAATAATAAATAGTCTAAGTATGTTCAATGAGAACAAAAAAGCTCTATCTATATTTTTCTA
TCCTATTTCATTTATATCCTTTTCATTTTGAACTCACCAGCTTCTCTTCTTCTTCTTGTCCATATACTTC
TTAAAAGTCTCGAACTTCTCTCTCTCACTCTCCATCAATTTCTTTATGGCTACCGCTTGCGCTCTGCCGC
TTCCGAAGAAAGAAGGCGTTGGCAGAGCTCTCAATTCTATTTTTTCTCGCCGTAGGCTATCGATTTCTCA
GCTTCTCTTCTCTCTTCCTCACTCCACCACCACCACTTCGGGCTTCTTCTTTTCTTCATTTTCGTCTTCT
TCTTCATCCTCTTCTTTTTTTTTCAGTTCCCCCTCACTCCTCCCCTTATATGCGCGTGCGAGAGGGGTGC
AAAAGCAGCGCGCATCCGAGAATTGAAACGAGAAAACGGAGACGCAGCAGCAGTTCGTCCTCAGAAAAAT
AGCCAGTAAAAAGAGAAAAAGATAGAGAGAGACCTATCGCATTTTATTTTCAAATTGCAATTCCTGCAAT
TCATGTGTGCGTGTGCCCATTTTCAATTCTTCCCGTTATTTTTCAGACCATTACCAACGTTCTTTCTAGA
TCTTGAGACAATCTTCCTTCTGCTCAATCGTTCGTCGTGAAGACGGCATCGACGACGACGACGATCAGCA
GTAAAGGATCCTTATGAACGCTATAATCTTCTGTCTCCTCTTCACAACTGTCACTGCCACTTATGAAGTT
TTCGGAAAAGGAATAGAACACAGAAATGAACATTTGATCATCAATCAACTTGATATCATACCAGTTGAGT
CAACTCCAACTCCAAACCGTGCCTCAAGAGTCCAGAAACGTCTATGCGGAAGACGTCTTATTTTATTCAT
GCTTGCAACATGTGGAGAATGTGATACAGGTACGACTTTTTTTTTAAGTATTAAAATTATTTTTGAACGT
AAAACTTTAATGGAAATTCATTCAATTCTAGAAAATTTTGAGTTAATAAAATGATTACTATTAAAAATTA
AATTTTGAAATTGTCAATTTATTCTGGAAAGATTTTTTGTTTCTGAAAATTAATACTTCAACAAAACGCG
CCGTACATGTCTACGCATTGCATGCGTTGATCGCATTGAAGGCAGGCATACATTTATAAGAATTTTCAGG
ACGTCAAAAAGTCCAACTATTGTTTTTCATACTGTTTCAAACGTTCACCCTTTAAACATATGATACATTT
CAGATTCATCAGAAGACCTTTCGCATATTTGCTGCATAAAACAATGTGACGTTCAAGATATCATCAGAGT
CTGCTGCCCGAATTCATTTAGAAAACGGGATCCACCGGTCGCCACCATGGTGAGCAAGGGCGAGGAGCTG
TTCACCGGGGTGGTGCCCATCCTGGTCGAGCTGGACGGCGACGTAAACGGCCACAAGTTCAGCGTGTCCG
GCGAGGGCGAGGGCGATGCCACCTACGGCAAGCTGACCCTGAAGTTCATCTGCACCACCGGCAAGCTGCC
CGTGCCCTGGCCCACCCTCGTGACCACCCTGACCTACGGCGTGCAGTGCTTCAGCCGCTACCCCGACCAC
ATGAAGCAGCACGACTTCTTCAAGTCCGCCATGCCCGAAGGCTACGTCCAGGAGCGCACCATCTTCTTCA
AGGACGACGGCAACTACAAGACCCGCGCCGAGGTGAAGTTCGAGGGCGACACCCTGGTGAACCGCATCGA
GCTGAAGGGCATCGACTTCAAGGAGGACGGCAACATCCTGGGGCACAAGCTGGAGTACAACTACAACAGC
CACAACGTCTATATCATGGCCGACAAGCAGAAGAACGGCATCAAGGTGAACTTCAAGATCCGCCACAACA
TCGAGGACGGCAGCGTGCAGCTCGCCGACCACTACCAGCAGAACACCCCCATCGGCGACGGCCCCGTGCT
GCTGCCCGACAACCACTACCTGAGCACCCAGTCCGCCCTGAGCAAAGACCCCAACGAGAAGCGCGATCAC
ATGGTCCTGCTGGAGTTCGTGACCGCCGCCGGGATCACTCTCGGCATGGACGAGCTGTACAAGTAAAGCG
GCCGCACTCGAGATATCTAGACCCAGCTTTCTTGTACAAAGTGGTTGATCTAGAGGGCCCGCGGTTCGAA
GGTAAGCCTATCCCTAACCCTCTCCTCGGTCTCGATTCTACGCGTACCGGTTAGTAATGAGTTTATCTGA
GCTCCGCATCGGCCGCTGTCATCAGATCGCCATCTCGCGCCCGTGCCTCTGACTTCTAAGTCCAATTACT
CTTCAACATCCCTACATGCTCTTTCTCCCTGTGCTCCCACCCCCTATTTTTGTTATTATCAAAAAACTTC
TCTTAATTTCTTTGTTTTTTAGCTTCTTTTAAGTCACCTCTAACAATGAAATTGTGTAGATTCAAAAATA
GAATTAATTCGTAATAAAAAGTCGAAAAAAATTGTGCTCCCTCCCCCCATTAATAATAATTCTATCCCAA
AATCTACACAATGTTCTGTGTACACTTCTTATGTTTTTTACTTCTGATAAATTTTTTTGAAACATCATAG
AAAAAACCGCACACAAAATACCTTATCATATGTTACGTTTCAGTTTATGACCGCAATTTTTATTTCTTCG
CACGTCTGGGCCTCTCATGACGTCAAATCATGCTCATCGTGAAAAAGTTTTGGAGTATTTTTGGAATTTT
TCAATCAAGTGAAAGTTTATGAAATTAATTTTCCTGCTTTTGCTTTTTGGGGTTTCCCCTATTGTTTGTC
AAGATTTCGAGGACGGCGTTTTTCTTGCTAAAATCACAAGTATTGATGAGCACGATGCAAGAAAGATCGG
AAGAAGGTTTGGGTTTGAGGCTCAGTGGAAGGTGAGTAGAAGTTGATAATTTGAAAGTGGAGTAGTGTCT
ATGGGGTTTTTGCCTTAAATGACAGAATACATTCCCAATATACCAAACATAACTGTTTCTACTAGTGGCC
ACGTGGGCCGTGCACCTTAAGCTTGGCACTGGCCGTCGTTTTACAACGTCGTGACTGGGAAAACCCTGGC
GTTACCCAACTTAATCGCCTTGCAGCACATCCCCCTTTCGCCAGCTGGCGTAATAGCGAAGAGGCCCGCA
CCGATCGCCCTTCCCAACAGTTGCGCAGCCTGAATGGCGAATGGCGCCTGATGCGGTATTTTCTCCTTAC
GCATCTGTGCGGTATTTCACACCGCATA
[142 nt withheld, positions 6329-6470]
C
[141 nt withheld, positions 6472-6612]
CCTTTGACGTTGGAGTCCACGTTCTTT
[37 nt withheld, positions 6640-6676]
ACCCTATCTCGGGCTATTCTTTTGATTTATAAGGGATTTTGCCGATTTCGGCCTATTGGTTAAAAAATGA
GCTGATTTAACAAAAATTTAACGCGAATTTTAACAAAATATTAACGTTTACAATTTTATGGTGCACTCTC
AGTACAATCTGCTCTGATGCCGCATAGTTAAGCCAGCCCCGACACCCGCCAACACCCGCTGACGCGCCCT
GACGGGCTTGTCTGCTCCCGGCATCCGCTTACAGACAAGCTGTGACCGTCTCCGGGAGCTGCATGTGTCA
GAGGTTTTCACCGTCATCACCGAAACGCGCGAGACGAAAGGGCCTCGTGATACGCCTATTTTTATAGGTT
AATGTCATGATAATAATGGTTTCTTAGACGTCAGGTGGCACTTTTCGGGGAAATGTGCGCGGAACCCCTA
TTTGTTTATTTTTCTAAATACATTCAAATATGTATCCGCTCATGAGACAATAACCCTGATAAATGCTTCA
ATAATATTGAAAAAGGAAGAGTATGAGTATTCAACATTTCCGTGTCGCCCTTATTCCCTTTTTTGCGGCA
TTTTGCCTTCCTGTTTTTGCTCACCCAGAAACGCTGGTGAAAGTAAAAGATGCTGAAGATCAGTTGGGTG
CACGAGTGGGTTACATCGAACTGGATCTCAACAGCGGTAAGATCCTTGAGAGTTTTCGCCCCGAAGAACG
TTTTCCAATGATGAGCACTTTTAAAGTTCTGCTATGTGGCGCGGTATTATCCCGTATTGACGCCGGGCAA
GAGCAACTCGGTCGCCGCATACACTATTCTCAGAATGACTTGGTTGAGTACTCACCAGTCACAGAAAAGC
ATCTTACGGATGGCATGACAGTAAGAGAATTATGCAGTGCTGCCATAACCATGAGTGATAACACTGCGGC
CAACTTACTTCTGACAACGATCGGAGGACCGAAGGAGCTAACCGCTTTTTTGCACAACATGGGGGATCAT
GTAACTCGCCTTGATCGTTGGGAACCGGAGCTGAATGAAGCCATACCAAACGACGAGCGTGACACCACGA
TGCCTGTAGCAATGGCAACAACGTTGCGCAAACTATTAACTGGCGAACTACTTACTCTAGCTTCCCGGCA
ACAATTAATAGACTGGATGGAGGCGGATAAAGTTGCAGGACCACTTCTGCGCTCGGCCCTTCCGGCTGGC
TGGTTTATTGCTGATAAATCTGGAGCCGGTGAGCGTGGGTCTCGCGGTATCATTGCAGCACTGGGGCCAG
ATGGTAAGCCCTCCCGTATCGTAGTTATCTACACGACGGGGAGTCAGGCAACTATGGATGAACGAAATAG
ACAGATCGCTGAGATAGGTGCCTCACTGATTAAGCATTGGTAACTGTCAGACCAAGTTTACTCATATATA
CTTTAGATTGATTTAAAACTTCATTTTTAATTTAAAAGGATCTAGGTGAAGATCCTTTTTGATAATCTCA
TGACCAAAATCCCTTAACGTGAGTTTTCGTTCCACTGAGCGTCAGACCCCGTAGAAAAGATCAAAGGATC
TTCTTGAGATCCTTTTTTTCTGCGCGTAATCTGCTGCTTGCAAACAAAAAAACCACCGCTACCAGCGGTG
GTTTGTTTGCCGGATCAAGAGCTACCAACTCTTTTTCCGAAGGTAACTGGCTTCAGCAGAGCGCAGATAC
CAAATACTGTTCTTCTAGTGTAGCCGTAGTTAGGCCACCACTTCAAGAACTCTGTAGCACCGCCTACATA
CCTCGCTCTGCTAATCCTGTTACCAGTGGCTGCTGCCAGTGGCGATAAGTCGTGTCTTACCGGGTTGGAC
TCAAGACGATAGTTACCGGATAAGGCGCAGCGGTCGGGCTGAACGGGGGGTTCGTGCACACAGCCCAGCT
TGGAGCGAACGACCTACACCGAACTGAGATACCTACAGCGTGAGCTATGAGAAAGCGCCACGCTTCCCGA
AGGGAGAAAGGCGGACAGGTATCCGGTAAGCGGCAGGGTCGGAACAGGAGAGCGCACGAGGGAGCTTCCA
GGGGGAAACGCCTGGTATCTTTATAGTCCTGTCGGGTTTCGCCACCTCTGACTTGAGCGTCGATTTTTGT
GATGCTCGTCAGGGGGGCGGAGCCTATGGAAAAACGCCAGCAACGCGGCCTTTTTACGGTTCCTGGCCTT
TTGCTGGCCTTTTGCTCACATGTTCTTTCCTGCGTTATCCCCTGATTCTGTGGATAACCGTATTACCGCC
TTTGAGTGAGCTGATA
